Addgene plasmid #127676: "AND-gate" receiver plasmid
Purpose: Encodes the transcriptional activator LuxR and GFP. LuxR has an pLlacO-1 promoter and the GFP has a pLux promoter.
Depositing lab: Friedrich Simmel. Depositing organization: Technische Universitaet Muenchen (TUM). Publication: Chemical communication between bacteria and cell-free gene expression systems within linear chains of emulsion droplets. Schwarz-Schilling M, Aufinger L, Muckl A, Simmel FC. Integr Biol (Camb). 2016 Apr 18;8(4):564-70. doi: 10.1039/c5ib00301f. Epub 2016 Jan 18. PubMed 26778746.
Backbone
  Vector backbone: pSB1A3
  Backbone size w/o insert (bp): 2100
  Total vector size (bp): 3964
  Vector type: Bacterial Expression, Synthetic Biology
Growth in bacteria
  Bacterial resistance: Ampicillin, 100 μg/mL
  Growth temperature: 37°C
  Growth strain: DH5alpha
  Copy number: High Copy
Gene/Insert
  Gene/Insert name: LuxR, GFP
  Species: Synthetic; Aliivibrio fischeri
  Insert size (bp): 1900
  Promoter: pLlacO-1 for LuxR, pLux for GFP
  Cloning method: Restriction Enzyme; 5′ cloning site EcoRI (not destroyed); 3′ cloning site SpeI (not destroyed)
  Sequencing primers: 5′ TGCCACCTGACGTCTAAGAA; 3′ ATTACCGCCTTTGAGTGAGC
Resource information
  A portion of this plasmid was derived from a plasmid made by: The plasmids were first used in the publication of Weitz et al. J. Am. Chem. Soc., 2014, 136, 72–75.
Terms and licenses: Academic/Nonprofit Terms; Industry Terms: Not Available to Industry
Depositor comments: The insert was cloned by A. Mückl.
How to cite: "AND-gate" receiver plasmid was a gift from Friedrich Simmel (Addgene plasmid # 127676 ; http://n2t.net/addgene:127676 ; RRID:Addgene_127676)
