[The description below was written by a language model from this plasmid's Addgene catalogue record and pLannotate feature annotations shown in this document.]
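Description:
The "AND-gate" receiver plasmid is a high-copy bacterial expression construct for synthetic biology, built in the BioBrick backbone pSB1A3. It is propagated in E. coli through a ColE1/pUC-type origin and selected with ampicillin via the β-lactamase gene and its native promoter. The roughly 1.9 kb insert sits between the BioBrick prefix and suffix and was cloned through EcoRI and SpeI sites, both of which were retained.

The insert contains two transcription units in the same orientation. In the first, the pLlacO-1 promoter, whose lac operator is detected in the annotation, drives luxR from Aliivibrio fischeri. LuxR is the transcriptional activator that binds the acyl-homoserine lactone autoinducer, and its unit is closed by the rrnB T1 and T7Te terminators. In the second, the pLux promoter drives GFP. This promoter is not picked up by the automated annotation, which also labels the reporter reading frame as hfriFP, whereas the catalogue entry calls it GFP.

The two units together produce AND logic. LuxR is made only when lac repression is relieved, for example by IPTG in a host supplying LacI, and LuxR activates pLux only when the autoinducer is present, so fluorescence requires both inputs.

The depositor sequence (3,964 nt) and the repository's sequencing result (4,028 nt) differ downstream of the reporter. The sequenced version has a second rrnB T1/T7Te terminator pair before the suffix, while the depositor version goes straight to the suffix and a his operon terminator.

The associated publication concerns chemical communication between bacteria and cell-free gene expression systems in chains of emulsion droplets, where such a plasmid would act as the signal receiver.
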