Features (pLannotate 1.2.2; 12 found; start..end, strand, type, name):
     30..46      +  protein_bind   lac operator: The lac repressor binds to the lac operator to inhibit transcription in E. coli. This inhibition can be relieved by adding lactose or isopropyl-β-D-thiogalactopyranoside (IPTG). lac repressor encoded by lacI
     85..834     +  CDS            luxR: LUXR_ALIFS - Experimental evidence at protein level: Swiss-Prot protein existence level 1. Transcriptional activator of the bioluminescence operon. Binds to the OHHL autoinducer. From Aliivibrio fischeri (Vibrio fischeri).
    882..953     +  terminator     rrnB T1 terminator: transcription terminator T1 from the E. coli rrnB gene
    969..996     +  terminator     T7Te terminator: phage T7 early transcription terminator
   1093..1806    +  CDS            hfriFP: hfriFP is a fluorescent protein published in 2013, derived from Herbaspirillum frisingense.
   1810..1830    +  misc_feature   BioBrick suffix: universal suffix for all parts
   1831..1888    +  terminator     his operon terminator: This putative transcriptin terminator from the E. coli his operon has a 2-bp deletion introduced during synthesis. Its efficiency has not been determined.
   2083..2671    -  rep_origin     ori: high-copy-number ColE1/pMB1/pBR322/pUC origin of replication
   2842..3702    -  CDS            AmpR: β-lactamase; bla; confers resistance to ampicillin, carbenicillin, and related antibiotics
   3703..3807    -  promoter       AmpR promoter: bla
   3897..3940    -  terminator     bacterial terminator: putative bacterial transcription terminator
   3943..3964    +  misc_feature   BioBrick prefix: BioBrick prefix for parts that do not start with "ATG"
>Addgene plasmid #127676 | "AND-gate" receiver plasmid | depositor full sequence | sequence record 244585 | "AND-gate" receiver plasmid sequence 3964 bps
CTGATAAATGTGAGCGGATAACATTGACATTGTGAGCGGATAACAAGATACTGAGCACTACTAGAGAAAG
AGGAGAAATACTAGATGAAAAACATAAATGCCGACGACACATACAGAATAATTAATAAAATTAAAGCTTG
TAGAAGCAATAATGATATTAATCAATGCTTATCTGATATGACTAAAATGGTACATTGTGAATATTATTTA
CTCGCGATCATTTATCCTCATTCTATGGTTAAATCTGATATTTCAATCCTAGATAATTACCCTAAAAAAT
GGAGGCAATATTATGATGACGCTAATTTAATAAAATATGATCCTATAGTAGATTATTCTAACTCCAATCA
TTCACCAATTAATTGGAATATATTTGAAAACAATGCTGTAAATAAAAAATCTCCAAATGTAATTAAAGAA
GCGAAAACATCAGGTCTTATCACTGGGTTTAGTTTCCCTATTCATACGGCTAACAATGGCTTCGGAATGC
TTAGTTTTGCACATTCAGAAAAAGACAACTATATAGATAGTTTATTTTTACATGCGTGTATGAACATACC
ATTAATTGTTCCTTCTCTAGTTGATAATTATCGAAAAATAAATATAGCAAATAATAAATCAAACAACGAT
TTAACCAAAAGAGAAAAAGAATGTTTAGCGTGGGCATGCGAAGGAAAAAGCTCTTGGGATATTTCAAAAA
TATTAGGTTGCAGTGAGCGTACTGTCACTTTCCATTTAACCAATGCGCAAATGAAACTCAATACAACAAA
CCGCTGCCAAAGTATTTCTAAAGCAATTTTAACAGGAGCAATTGATTGCCCATACTTTAAAAATTAATAA
CACTGATAGTGCTAGTGTAGATCACTACTAGAGCCAGGCATCAAATAAAACGAAAGGCTCAGTCGAAAGA
CTGGGCCTTTCGTTTTATCTGTTGTTTGTCGGTGAACGCTCTCTACTAGAGTCACACTGGCTCACCTTCG
GGTGGGCCTTTCTGCGTTTATATACTAGAGACCTGTAGGATCGTACAGGTTTACGCAAGAAAATGGTTTG
TTATAGTCGAATAAATACTAGAGTCACACAGGAAAGTACTAGATGCGTAAAGGAGAAGAACTTTTCACTG
GAGTTGTCCCAATTCTTGTTGAATTAGATGGTGATGTTAATGGGCACAAATTTTCTGTCAGTGGAGAGGG
TGAAGGTGATGCAACATACGGAAAACTTACCCTTAAATTTATTTGCACTACTGGAAAACTACCTGTTCCA
TGGCCAACACTTGTCACTACTTTCGGTTATGGTGTTCAATGCTTTGCGAGATACCCAGATCATATGAAAC
AGCATGACTTTTTCAAGAGTGCCATGCCCGAAGGTTATGTACAGGAAAGAACTATATTTTTCAAAGATGA
CGGGAACTACAAGACACGTGCTGAAGTCAAGTTTGAAGGTGATACCCTTGTTAATAGAATCGAGTTAAAA
GGTATTGATTTTAAAGAAGATGGAAACATTCTTGGACACAAATTGGAATACAACTATAACTCACACAATG
TATACATCATGGCAGACAAACAAAAGAATGGAATCAAAGTTAACTTCAAAATTAGACACAACATTGAAGA
TGGAAGCGTTCAACTAGCAGACCATTATCAACAAAATACTCCAATTGGCGATGGCCCTGTCCTTTTACCA
GACAACCATTACCTGTCCACACAATCTGCCCTTTCGAAAGATCCCAACGAAAAGAGAGACCACATGGTCC
TTCTTGAGTTTGTAACAGCTGCTGGGATTACACATGGCATGGATGAACTATACAAATAATACTAGTAGCG
GCCGCTGCAGTCCGGCAAAAAAGGGCAAGGTGTCACCACCCTGCCCTTTTTCTTTAAAACCGAAAAGATT
ACTTCGCGTTATGCAGGCTTCCTCGCTCACTGACTCGCTGCGCTCGGTCGTTCGGCTGCGGCGAGCGGTA
TCAGCTCACTCAAAGGCGGTAATACGGTTATCCACAGAATCAGGGGATAACGCAGGAAAGAACATGTGAG
CAAAAGGCCAGCAAAAGGCCAGGAACCGTAAAAAGGCCGCGTTGCTGGCGTTTTTCCACAGGCTCCGCCC
CCCTGACGAGCATCACAAAAATCGACGCTCAAGTCAGAGGTGGCGAAACCCGACAGGACTATAAAGATAC
CAGGCGTTTCCCCCTGGAAGCTCCCTCGTGCGCTCTCCTGTTCCGACCCTGCCGCTTACCGGATACCTGT
CCGCCTTTCTCCCTTCGGGAAGCGTGGCGCTTTCTCATAGCTCACGCTGTAGGTATCTCAGTTCGGTGTA
GGTCGTTCGCTCCAAGCTGGGCTGTGTGCACGAACCCCCCGTTCAGCCCGACCGCTGCGCCTTATCCGGT
AACTATCGTCTTGAGTCCAACCCGGTAAGACACGACTTATCGCCACTGGCAGCAGCCACTGGTAACAGGA
TTAGCAGAGCGAGGTATGTAGGCGGTGCTACAGAGTTCTTGAAGTGGTGGCCTAACTACGGCTACACTAG
AAGAACAGTATTTGGTATCTGCGCTCTGCTGAAGCCAGTTACCTTCGGAAAAAGAGTTGGTAGCTCTTGA
TCCGGCAAACAAACCACCGCTGGTAGCGGTGGTTTTTTTGTTTGCAAGCAGCAGATTACGCGCAGAAAAA
AAGGATCTCAAGAAGATCCTTTGATCTTTTCTACGGGGTCTGACGCTCAGTGGAACGAAAACTCACGTTA
AGGGATTTTGGTCATGAGATTATCAAAAAGGATCTTCACCTAGATCCTTTTAAATTAAAAATGAAGTTTT
AAATCAATCTAAAGTATATATGAGTAAACTTGGTCTGACAGTTACCAATGCTTAATCAGTGAGGCACCTA
TCTCAGCGATCTGTCTATTTCGTTCATCCATAGTTGCCTGACTCCCCGTCGTGTAGATAACTACGATACG
GGAGGGCTTACCATCTGGCCCCAGTGCTGCAATGATACCGCGAGACCCACGCTCACCGGCTCCAGATTTA
TCAGCAATAAACCAGCCAGCCGGAAGGGCCGAGCGCAGAAGTGGTCCTGCAACTTTATCCGCCTCCATCC
AGTCTATTAATTGTTGCCGGGAAGCTAGAGTAAGTAGTTCGCCAGTTAATAGTTTGCGCAACGTTGTTGC
CATTGCTACAGGCATCGTGGTGTCACGCTCGTCGTTTGGTATGGCTTCATTCAGCTCCGGTTCCCAACGA
TCAAGGCGAGTTACATGATCCCCCATGTTGTGCAAAAAAGCGGTTAGCTCCTTCGGTCCTCCGATCGTTG
TCAGAAGTAAGTTGGCCGCAGTGTTATCACTCATGGTTATGGCAGCACTGCATAATTCTCTTACTGTCAT
GCCATCCGTAAGATGCTTTTCTGTGACTGGTGAGTACTCAACCAAGTCATTCTGAGAATAGTGTATGCGG
CGACCGAGTTGCTCTTGCCCGGCGTCAATACGGGATAATACCGCGCCACATAGCAGAACTTTAAAAGTGC
TCATCATTGGAAAACGTTCTTCGGGGCGAAAACTCTCAAGGATCTTACCGCTGTTGAGATCCAGTTCGAT
ATAACCCACTCGTGCACCCAACTGATCTTCAGCATCTTTTACTTTCACCAGCGTTTCTGGGTGAGCAAAA
ACAGGAAGGCAAAATGCCGCAAAAAAGGGAATAAGGGCGACACGGAAATGTTGAATACTCATACTCTTCC
TTTTTCAATATTATTGAAGCATTTATCAGGGTTATTGTCTCATGAGCGGATACATATTTGAATGTATTTA
GAAAAATAAACAAATAGGGGTTCCGCGCACATTTCCCCGAAAAGTGCCACCTGACGTCTAAGAAACCATT
ATTATCATGACATTAACCTATAAAAATAGGCGTATCACGAGGCAGAATTTCAGATAAAAAAAATCCTTAG
CTTTCGCTAAGGATGATTTCTGGAATTCGCGGCCGCTTCTAGAG
