Features (pLannotate 1.2.2; 13 found; start..end, strand, type, name):
     27..43      +  protein_bind   lac operator: The lac repressor binds to the lac operator to inhibit transcription in E. coli. This inhibition can be relieved by adding lactose or isopropyl-β-D-thiogalactopyranoside (IPTG). lac repressor encoded by lacI
     82..831     +  CDS            luxR: LUXR_ALIFS - Experimental evidence at protein level: Swiss-Prot protein existence level 1. Transcriptional activator of the bioluminescence operon. Binds to the OHHL autoinducer. From Aliivibrio fischeri (Vibrio fischeri).
    879..950     +  terminator     rrnB T1 terminator: transcription terminator T1 from the E. coli rrnB gene
    966..993     +  terminator     T7Te terminator: phage T7 early transcription terminator
   1090..1803    +  CDS            hfriFP: hfriFP is a fluorescent protein published in 2013, derived from Herbaspirillum frisingense.
   1826..1897    +  terminator     rrnB T1 terminator: transcription terminator T1 from the E. coli rrnB gene
   1913..1940    +  terminator     T7Te terminator: phage T7 early transcription terminator
   1947..1967    +  misc_feature   BioBrick suffix: universal suffix for all parts
   2144..2732    -  rep_origin     ori: high-copy-number ColE1/pMB1/pBR322/pUC origin of replication
   2903..3763    -  CDS            AmpR: β-lactamase; bla; confers resistance to ampicillin, carbenicillin, and related antibiotics
   3764..3868    -  promoter       AmpR promoter: bla
   3958..4001    -  terminator     bacterial terminator: putative bacterial transcription terminator
   4004..4025    +  misc_feature   BioBrick prefix: BioBrick prefix for parts that do not start with "ATG"
>Addgene plasmid #127676 | "AND-gate" receiver plasmid | addgene full sequence | sequence record 251602 | Addgene NGS Result
ATAAATGTGAGCGGATAACATTGACATTGTGAGCGGATAACAAGATACTGAGCACTACTAGAGAAAGAGG
AGAAATACTAGATGAAAAACATAAATGCCGACGACACATACAGAATAATTAATAAAATTAAAGCTTGTAG
AAGCAATAATGATATTAATCAATGCTTATCTGATATGACTAAAATGGTACATTGTGAATATTATTTACTC
GCGATCATTTATCCTCATTCTATGGTTAAATCTGATATTTCAATCCTAGATAATTACCCTAAAAAATGGA
GGCAATATTATGATGACGCTAATTTAATAAAATATGATCCTATAGTAGATTATTCTAACTCCAATCATTC
ACCAATTAATTGGAATATATTTGAAAACAATGCTGTAAATAAAAAATCTCCAAATGTAATTAAAGAAGCG
AAAACATCAGGTCTTATCACTGGGTTTAGTTTCCCTATTCATACGGCTAACAATGGCTTCGGAATGCTTA
GTTTTGCACATTCAGAAAAAGACAACTATATAGATAGTTTATTTTTACATGCGTGTATGAACATACCATT
AATTGTTCCTTCTCTAGTTGATAATTATCGAAAAATAAATATAGCAAATAATAAATCAAACAACGATTTA
ACCAAAAGAGAAAAAGAATGTTTAGCGTGGGCATGCGAAGGAAAAAGCTCTTGGGATATTTCAAAAATAT
TAGGTTGCAGTGAGCGTACTGTCACTTTCCATTTAACCAATGCGCAAATGAAACTCAATACAACAAACCG
CTGCCAAAGTATTTCTAAAGCAATTTTAACAGGAGCAATTGATTGCCCATACTTTAAAAATTAATAACAC
TGATAGTGCTAGTGTAGATCACTACTAGAGCCAGGCATCAAATAAAACGAAAGGCTCAGTCGAAAGACTG
GGCCTTTCGTTTTATCTGTTGTTTGTCGGTGAACGCTCTCTACTAGAGTCACACTGGCTCACCTTCGGGT
GGGCCTTTCTGCGTTTATATACTAGAGACCTGTAGGATCGTACAGGTTTACGCAAGAAAATGGTTTGTTA
TAGTCGAATAAATACTAGAGTCACACAGGAAAGTACTAGATGCGTAAAGGAGAAGAACTTTTCACTGGAG
TTGTCCCAATTCTTGTTGAATTAGATGGTGATGTTAATGGGCACAAATTTTCTGTCAGTGGAGAGGGTGA
AGGTGATGCAACATACGGAAAACTTACCCTTAAATTTATTTGCACTACTGGAAAACTACCTGTTCCATGG
CCAACACTTGTCACTACTTTCGGTTATGGTGTTCAATGCTTTGCGAGATACCCAGATCATATGAAACAGC
ATGACTTTTTCAAGAGTGCCATGCCCGAAGGTTATGTACAGGAAAGAACTATATTTTTCAAAGATGACGG
GAACTACAAGACACGTGCTGAAGTCAAGTTTGAAGGTGATACCCTTGTTAATAGAATCGAGTTAAAAGGT
ATTGATTTTAAAGAAGATGGAAACATTCTTGGACACAAATTGGAATACAACTATAACTCACACAATGTAT
ACATCATGGCAGACAAACAAAAGAATGGAATCAAAGTTAACTTCAAAATTAGACACAACATTGAAGATGG
AAGCGTTCAACTAGCAGACCATTATCAACAAAATACTCCAATTGGCGATGGCCCTGTCCTTTTACCAGAC
AACCATTACCTGTCCACACAATCTGCCCTTTCGAAAGATCCCAACGAAAAGAGAGACCACATGGTCCTTC
TTGAGTTTGTAACAGCTGCTGGGATTACACATGGCATGGATGAACTATACAAATAATAATACTAGAGCCA
GGCATCAAATAAAACGAAAGGCTCAGTCGAAAGACTGGGCCTTTCGTTTTATCTGTTGTTTGTCGGTGAA
CGCTCTCTACTAGAGTCACACTGGCTCACCTTCGGGTGGGCCTTTCTGCGTTTATATACTAGTAGCGGCC
GCTGCAGGCTTCCTCGCTCACTGACTCGCTGCGCTCGGTCGTTCGGCTGCGGCGAGCGGTATCAGCTCAC
TCAAAGGCGGTAATACGGTTATCCACAGAATCAGGGGATAACGCAGGAAAGAACATGTGAGCAAAAGGCC
AGCAAAAGGCCAGGAACCGTAAAAAGGCCGCGTTGCTGGCGTTTTTCCACAGGCTCCGCCCCCCTGACGA
GCATCACAAAAATCGACGCTCAAGTCAGAGGTGGCGAAACCCGACAGGACTATAAAGATACCAGGCGTTT
CCCCCTGGAAGCTCCCTCGTGCGCTCTCCTGTTCCGACCCTGCCGCTTACCGGATACCTGTCCGCCTTTC
TCCCTTCGGGAAGCGTGGCGCTTTCTCATAGCTCACGCTGTAGGTATCTCAGTTCGGTGTAGGTCGTTCG
CTCCAAGCTGGGCTGTGTGCACGAACCCCCCGTTCAGCCCGACCGCTGCGCCTTATCCGGTAACTATCGT
CTTGAGTCCAACCCGGTAAGACACGACTTATCGCCACTGGCAGCAGCCACTGGTAACAGGATTAGCAGAG
CGAGGTATGTAGGCGGTGCTACAGAGTTCTTGAAGTGGTGGCCTAACTACGGCTACACTAGAAGAACAGT
ATTTGGTATCTGCGCTCTGCTGAAGCCAGTTACCTTCGGAAAAAGAGTTGGTAGCTCTTGATCCGGCAAA
CAAACCACCGCTGGTAGCGGTGGTTTTTTTGTTTGCAAGCAGCAGATTACGCGCAGAAAAAAAGGATCTC
AAGAAGATCCTTTGATCTTTTCTACGGGGTCTGACGCTCAGTGGAACGAAAACTCACGTTAAGGGATTTT
GGTCATGAGATTATCAAAAAGGATCTTCACCTAGATCCTTTTAAATTAAAAATGAAGTTTTAAATCAATC
TAAAGTATATATGAGTAAACTTGGTCTGACAGTTACCAATGCTTAATCAGTGAGGCACCTATCTCAGCGA
TCTGTCTATTTCGTTCATCCATAGTTGCCTGACTCCCCGTCGTGTAGATAACTACGATACGGGAGGGCTT
ACCATCTGGCCCCAGTGCTGCAATGATACCGCGAGACCCACGCTCACCGGCTCCAGATTTATCAGCAATA
AACCAGCCAGCCGGAAGGGCCGAGCGCAGAAGTGGTCCTGCAACTTTATCCGCCTCCATCCAGTCTATTA
ATTGTTGCCGGGAAGCTAGAGTAAGTAGTTCGCCAGTTAATAGTTTGCGCAACGTTGTTGCCATTGCTAC
AGGCATCGTGGTGTCACGCTCGTCGTTTGGTATGGCTTCATTCAGCTCCGGTTCCCAACGATCAAGGCGA
GTTACATGATCCCCCATGTTGTGCAAAAAAGCGGTTAGCTCCTTCGGTCCTCCGATCGTTGTCAGAAGTA
AGTTGGCCGCAGTGTTATCACTCATGGTTATGGCAGCACTGCATAATTCTCTTACTGTCATGCCATCCGT
AAGATGCTTTTCTGTGACTGGTGAGTACTCAACCAAGTCATTCTGAGAATAGTGTATGCGGCGACCGAGT
TGCTCTTGCCCGGCGTCAATACGGGATAATACCGCGCCACATAGCAGAACTTTAAAAGTGCTCATCATTG
GAAAACGTTCTTCGGGGCGAAAACTCTCAAGGATCTTACCGCTGTTGAGATCCAGTTCGATGTAACCCAC
TCGTGCACCCAACTGATCTTCAGCATCTTTTACTTTCACCAGCGTTTCTGGGTGAGCAAAAACAGGAAGG
CAAAATGCCGCAAAAAAGGGAATAAGGGCGACACGGAAATGTTGAATACTCATACTCTTCCTTTTTCAAT
ATTATTGAAGCATTTATCAGGGTTATTGTCTCATGAGCGGATACATATTTGAATGTATTTAGAAAAATAA
ACAAATAGGGGTTCCGCGCACATTTCCCCGAAAAGTGCCACCTGACGTCTAAGAAACCATTATTATCATG
ACATTAACCTATAAAAATAGGCGTATCACGAGGCAGAATTTCAGATAAAAAAAATCCTTAGCTTTCGCTA
AGGATGATTTCTGGAATTCGCGGCCGCTTCTAGAGCTG
